Addgene plasmid #25444: pHS12-mCherry
Depositing lab: Benjamin Glick. Depositing organization: University of Chicago.
Backbone
  Vector backbone: pHS12
  Backbone size w/o insert (bp): 5000
  Vector type: Yeast Expression
  Selectable markers: LEU2
Growth in bacteria
  Bacterial resistance: Ampicillin, 100 μg/mL
  Growth temperature: 37°C
  Growth strain: DH5alpha
  Copy number: Unknown
Gene/Insert
  Gene/Insert name: mCherry
  Species: Discosoma sp.
  Insert size (bp): 711
  GenBank ID: AY678264
  Tag / fusion protein: COX4 Presequence (N terminal on backbone)
  Cloning method: Restriction Enzyme; 5′ cloning site XbaI (not destroyed); 3′ cloning site NotI (not destroyed)
  Sequencing primers: 5′ n/a
Resource information
  A portion of this plasmid was derived from a plasmid made by: Roger Tsien, UCSD.
Terms and licenses: Academic/Nonprofit Terms; Industry Terms: Not Available to Industry
Depositor comments: This plasmid is derived from a construct created by Rob Jensen's group. It encodes mitochondrially-targeted mCherry expressed from the constitutive ADH1 promoter. Cells containing this plasmid have bright red mitochondria with apparently normal morphology.
How to cite: pHS12-mCherry was a gift from Benjamin Glick (Addgene plasmid # 25444 ; http://n2t.net/addgene:25444 ; RRID:Addgene_25444)
