[The description below was written by a language model from this plasmid's Addgene catalogue record and pLannotate feature annotations shown in this document.]
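Description:
pHS12-mCherry is a yeast expression shuttle plasmid that labels mitochondria in Saccharomyces cerevisiae with the red fluorescent protein mCherry. The feature table shows a pBluescript-like, pRS-style architecture. A high-copy ColE1/pUC origin and an ampicillin resistance gene (β-lactamase) support propagation and selection in E. coli, and an f1 phage origin is also present. For yeast, a CEN6/ARS element provides low-copy, centromere-stabilised episomal maintenance, and the LEU2 gene with its own promoter allows selection in leucine auxotrophs. Remnants of the lacZα region, the lac promoter and operator, and the T7 and T3 promoters flank the cloning region as backbone carry-overs. The catalogue gives a backbone size of about 5 kb, whereas the depositor's full sequence is 7,504 nt, so the listed backbone figure appears to be approximate.

The expression cassette lies between the two fragments of the pBluescript multiple cloning site. The constitutive S. cerevisiae ADH1 promoter drives an open reading frame in which the mitochondrial presequence of yeast cytochrome c oxidase subunit IV (COX4) is fused to the N-terminus of mCherry, a rapidly maturing monomeric protein derived from Discosoma sp. The mCherry coding sequence was inserted between XbaI and NotI sites, both retained. The presequence directs import of the fusion into mitochondria. No dedicated yeast transcription terminator is annotated downstream of mCherry. According to the depositor, cells carrying the plasmid show bright red mitochondria with apparently normal morphology. This makes the construct useful as a live-cell mitochondrial marker for fluorescence microscopy, including co-imaging with green or other spectrally distinct reporters.
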