Features (pLannotate 1.2.2; 24 found; start..end, strand, type, name):
    137..187     +  misc_feature   bom (fragment): basis of mobility region from pBR322
    200..301     +  CDS            NFS1 (fragment): NFS1_YEAST - Also known as SPL1 From Saccharomyces cerevisiae (strain ATCC 204508 / S288c) (Baker's yeast).
    663..1757    -  CDS            LEU2: 3-isopropylmalate dehydrogenase, required for leucine biosynthesis; S. cerevisiae LEU2; yeast auxotrophic marker
   1770..2174    -  promoter       LEU2 promoter: S. cerevisiae LEU2
   2322..2414    -  CDS            YCC1_YEAST (fragment): Protein uncertain: Swiss-Prot protein existence level 5. From Saccharomyces cerevisiae (strain ATCC 204508 / S288c) (Baker's yeast).
   2421..2473    +  misc_feature   bom (fragment): basis of mobility region from pBR322
   2474..2929    -  rep_origin     f1 ori (sequence partly withheld): f1 bacteriophage origin of replication; arrow indicates direction of (+) strand synthesis
   2937..3094    -  CDS            lacZα (fragment): LacZα fragment of β-galactosidase; lacZ fragment
   3097..3115    +  promoter       T7 promoter: promoter for bacteriophage T7 RNA polymerase
   3124..3149    +  misc_feature   MCS (fragment): pBluescript multiple cloning site
   3151..3858    -  CDS            mCherry: mCherry is a basic (constitutively fluorescent) red fluorescent protein published in 2004, derived from Discosoma sp.. It is reported to be a very rapidly-maturing monomer with low acid sensitivity.
   3874..3939    -  CDS            pre-CoxIV: mitochondrial presequence of yeast cytochfome c oxidase subunit IV (Hurt et al., 1984)
   3970..4672    -  promoter       ADH1 promoter: S. cerevisiae ADH1; promoter for alcohol dehydrogenase 1
   4670..4717    +  misc_feature   MCS (fragment): pBluescript multiple cloning site
   4730..4748    -  promoter       T3 promoter: promoter for bacteriophage T3 RNA polymerase
   4793..4809    -  protein_bind   lac operator: The lac repressor binds to the lac operator to inhibit transcription in E. coli. This inhibition can be relieved by adding lactose or isopropyl-β-D-thiogalactopyranoside (IPTG). lac repressor encoded by lacI
   4817..4847    -  promoter       lac promoter: promoter for the E. coli lac operon
   4862..4883    -  protein_bind   CAP binding site: CAP binding activates transcription in the presence of cAMP. E. coli catabolite activator protein
   4896..4988    -  CDS            lacI (fragment): lac repressor; lacI; The lac repressor binds to the lac operator to inhibit transcription in E. coli. This inhibition can be relieved by adding lactose or isopropyl-β-D-thiogalactopyranoside (IPTG).
   5171..5759    -  rep_origin     ori: high-copy-number ColE1/pMB1/pBR322/pUC origin of replication
   5930..6790    -  CDS            AmpR: β-lactamase; bla; confers resistance to ampicillin, carbenicillin, and related antibiotics
   6791..6895    -  promoter       AmpR promoter: bla
   6932..7435    +  misc_feature   CEN/ARS: S. cerevisiae CEN6 centromere fused to an autonomously replicating sequence
   7504..35      +  CDS            rop (fragment) (across the origin): Rop protein, which maintains plasmids at low copy number; rop
>Addgene plasmid #25444 | pHS12-mCherry | depositor full sequence | sequence record 43419 | pHS12-mCherry sequence 7504 bps
TCGCGCGTTTCGGTGATGACGGTGAAAACCTCTGACACATGCAGCTCCCGGAGACGGTCACAGCTTGTCT
GTAAGCGGATGCCGGGAGCAGACAAGCCCGTCAGGGCGCGTCAGCGGGTGTTGGCGGGTGTCGGGGCTGG
CTTAACTATGCGGCATCAGAGCAGATTGTACTGAGAGTGCACCATATCGACTACGTCGTAAGGCCGTTTC
TGACAGAGTAAAATTCTTGAGGGAACTTTCACCATTATGGGAAATGGTTCAAGAAGGTATTGACTTAAAC
TCCATCAAATGGTCAGGTCATTGAGTGTTTTTTATTTGTTGTATTTTTTTTTTTTTAGAGAAAATCCTCC
AATATCAAATTAGGAATCGTAGTTTCATGATTTTCTGTTACACCTAACTTTTTGTGTGGTGCCCTCCTCC
TTGTCAATATTAATGTTAAAGTGCAATTCTTTTTCCTTATCACGTTGAGCCATTAGTATCAATTTGCTTA
CCTGTATTCCTTTACTATCCTCCTTTTTCTCCTTCTTGATAAATGTATGTAGATTGCGTATATAGTTTCG
TCTACCCTATGAACATATTCCATTTTGTAATTTCGTGTCGTTTCTATTATGAATTTCATTTATAAAGTTT
ATGTACAAATATCATAAAAAAAGAGAATCTTTTTAAGCAAGGATTTTCTTAACTTCTTCGGCGACAGCAT
CACCGACTTCGGTGGTACTGTTGGAACCACCTAAATCACCAGTTCTGATACCTGCATCCAAAACCTTTTT
AACTGCATCTTCAATGGCCTTACCTTCTTCAGGCAAGTTCAATGACAATTTCAACATCATTGCAGCAGAC
AAGATAGTGGCGATAGGGTCAACCTTATTCTTTGGCAAATCTGGAGCAGAACCGTGGCATGGTTCGTACA
AACCAAATGCGGTGTTCTTGTCTGGCAAAGAGGCCAAGGACGCAGATGGCAACAAACCCAAGGAACCTGG
GATAACGGAGGCTTCATCGGAGATGATATCACCAAACATGTTGCTGGTGATTATAATACCATTTAGGTGG
GTTGGGTTCTTAACTAGGATCATGGCGGCAGAATCAATCAATTGATGTTGAACCTTCAATGTAGGGAATT
CGTTCTTGATGGTTTCCTCCACAGTTTTTCTCCATAATCTTGAAGAGGCCAAAACATTAGCTTTATCCAA
GGACCAAATAGGCAATGGTGGCTCATGTTGTAGGGCCATGAAAGCGGCCATTCTTGTGATTCTTTGCACT
TCTGGAACGGTGTATTGTTCACTATCCCAAGCGACACCATCACCATCGTCTTCCTTTCTCTTACCAAAGT
AAATACCTCCCACTAATTCTCTGACAACAACGAAGTCAGTACCTTTAGCAAATTGTGGCTTGATTGGAGA
TAAGTCTAAAAGAGAGTCGGATGCAAAGTTACATGGTCTTAAGTTGGCGTACAATTGAAGTTCTTTACGG
ATTTTTAGTAAACCTTGTTCAGGTCTAACACTACCGGTACCCCATTTAGGACCACCCACAGCACCTAACA
AAACGGCATCAACCTTCTTGGAGGCTTCCAGCGCCTCATCTGGAAGTGGGACACCTGTAGCATCGATAGC
AGCACCACCAATTAAATGATTTTCGAAATCGAACTTGACATTGGAACGAACATCAGAAATAGCTTTAAGA
ACCTTAATGGCTTCGGCTGTGATTTCTTGACCAACGTGGTCACCTGGCAAAACGACGATCTTCTTAGGGG
CAGACATAGGGGCAGACATTAGAATGGTATATCCTTGAAATATATATATATATTGCTGAAATGTAAAAGG
TAAGAAAAGTTAGAAAGTAAGACGATTGCTAACCACCTATTGGAAAAAACAATAGGTCCTTAAATAATAT
TGTCAACTTCAAGTATTGTGATGCAAGCATTTAGTCATGAACGCTTCTCTATTCTATATGAAAAGCCGGT
TCCGGCCTCTCACCTTTCCTTTTTCTCCCAATTTTTCAGTTGAAAAAGGTATATGCGTCAGGCGACCTCT
GAAATTAACAAAAAATTTCCAGTCATCGAATTTGATTCTGTGCGATAGCGCCCCTGTGTGTTCTCGTTAT
GTTGAGGAAAAAAATAATGGTTGCTAAGAGATTCGAACTCTTGCATCTTACGATACCTGAGTATTCCCAC
AGTTAACTGCGGTCAAGATATTTCTTGAATCAGGCGCCTTAGACCGCTCGGCCAAACAACCAATTACTTG
TTGAGAAATAGAGTATAATTATCCTATAAATATAACGTTTTTGAACACACATGAACAAGGAAGTACAGGA
CAATTGATTTTGAAGAGAATGTGGATTTTGATGTAATTGTTCCGATTCCATTTTTAATAAGGCAATAATA
TTAGGTATGTGGATATACTAGAAGTTCTCCTCGAGGGTCGATATGCGGTGTGAAATACCGCACAGATGCG
TAAGGAGAAAATACCGCATCAGGAAATTGTAAACGTTAATATTTTGTTAAAATTCGCGTTAAATTTTTGT
TAAATCAGCTCATTTTTTAACCAATAGGCCGAAATCGGCAAAATCCCTTATAAATCAAAAGAATAGACCG
AGATAGGGT
[37 nt withheld, positions 2600-2636]
AAAGAACGTGGACTCCAACGTCAAAGG
[49 nt withheld, positions 2664-2712]
T
[91 nt withheld, positions 2714-2804]
G
[124 nt withheld, positions 2806-2929]
CGCGCCATTCGCCATTCAGGCTGCGCAACTGTTGGGAAGGGCGATCGGTGCGGGCCTCTTCGCTATTACG
CCAGCTGGCGAAGGGGGGATGTGCTGCAAGGCGATTAAGTTGGGTAACGCCAGGGTTTTCCCAGTCACGA
CGTTGTAAAACGACGGCCAGTGAATTGTAATACGACTCACTATAGGGCGAATTGGAGCTCCACCGCGGTG
GCGGCCGCTCACTTGTACAGCTCGTCCATGCCGCCGGTGGAGTGGCGGCCCTCGGCGCGTTCGTACTGTT
CCACGATGGTGTAGTCCTCGTTGTGGGAGGTGATGTCCAACTTGATGTTGACGTTGTAGGCGCCGGGCAG
CTGCACGGGCTTCTTGGCCTTGTAGGTGGTCTTGACCTCAGCGTCGTAGTGGCCGCCGTCCTTCAGCTTC
AGCCTCTGCTTGATCTCGCCCTTCAGGGCGCCGTCCTCGGGGTACATCCGCTCGGAGGAGGCCTCCCAGC
CCATGGTCTTCTTCTGCATTACGGGGCCGTCGGAGGGGAAGTTGGTGCCGCGCAGCTTCACCTTGTAGAT
GAACTCGCCGTCCTGCAGGGAGGAGTCCTGGGTCACGGTCACCACGCCGCCGTCCTCGAAGTTCATCACG
CGCTCCCACTTGAAGCCCTCGGGGAAGGACAGCTTCAAGTAGTCGGGGATGTCGGCGGGGTGCTTCACGT
AGGCCTTGGAGCCGTACATGAACTGAGGGGACAGGATGTCCCAGGCGAAGGGCAGGGGGCCACCCTTGGT
CACCTTCAGCTTGGCGGTCTGGGTGCCCTCGTAGGGGCGGCCCTCGCCCTCGCCCTCGATCTCGAACTCG
TGGCCGTTCACGGAGCCCTCCATGTGCACCTTGAAGCGCATGAACTCCTTGATGATGGCCATGTTATCCT
CCTCGCCCTTGCTCACCATGGTGGCGACTAGTGGTCTAGAGCTACACAAAGTTCTTGTGGCTGGCTTGAA
AAATCTTATAGATTGACGTAGTGAAAGCATTGTGCTTGTTATCTATTTGTATGGAATTCCTTGATTGTAT
GCTTGGTATAGCTTGAAATATTGTGCAGAAAAAGAAACAAGGAAGAAAGGGAACGAGAACAATGACGAGG
AAACAAAAGATTAATAATTGCAGGTCTATTTATACTTGATAGCAAGACAGCAAACTTTTTTTTATTTCAA
ATTCAAGTAACTGGAAGGAAGGCCGTATACCGTTGCTCATTAGAGAGTAGTGTGCGTGAATGAAGGAAGG
AAAAAGTTTCGTGTGCTTCGAGATACCCCTCATCAGCTCTGGAACAACGACATCTGTTGGTGCTGTCTTT
GTCGTTAATTTTTTCCTTTAGTGTCTTCCATCATTTTTTTGTCATTGCGGATATGGTGAGACAACAACGG
GGGAGAGAGAAAAGAAAAAAAAAGAAAAGAAGTTGCATGCGCCTATTATTACTTCAATAGATGGCAAATG
GAAAAAGGGTAGTGAAACTTCGATATGATGATGGCTATCAAGTCTAGGGCTACAGTATTAGTTCGTTATG
TACCACCATCAATGAGGCAGTGTAATTGGTGTAGTCTTGTTTAGCCCATTATGTCTTGTCTGGTATCTGT
TCTATTGTATATCTCCCCTCCGCCACCTACATGTTAGGGAGACCAACGAAGGTATTATAGGAATCCCGAT
GTATGGGTTTGGTTGCCAGAAAAGAGGAAGTCCATATTGTACACCCGGAAACAACAAAAGGATATCAAGC
TTATCGATACCGTCGACCTCGAGGGGGGGCCCGGTACCCAGCTTTTGTTCCCTTTAGTGAGGGTTAATTC
CGAGCTTGGCGTAATCATGGTCATAGCTGTTTCCTGTGTGAAATTGTTATCCGCTCACAATTCCACACAA
CATAGGAGCCGGAAGCATAAAGTGTAAAGCCTGGGGTGCCTAATGAGTGAGGTAACTCACATTAATTGCG
TTGCGCTCACTGCCCGCTTTCCAGTCGGGAAACCTGTCGTGCCAGCTGCATTAATGAATCGGCCAACGCG
CGGGGAGAGGCGGTTTGCGTATTGGGCGCTCTTCCGCTTCCTCGCTCACTGACTCGCTGCGCTCGGTCGT
TCGGCTGCGGCGAGCGGTATCAGCTCACTCAAAGGCGGTAATACGGTTATCCACAGAATCAGGGGATAAC
GCAGGAAAGAACATGTGAGCAAAAGGCCAGCAAAAGGCCAGGAACCGTAAAAAGGCCGCGTTGCTGGCGT
TTTTCCATAGGCTCGGCCCCCCTGACGAGCATCACAAAAATCGACGCTCAAGTCAGAGGTGGCGAAACCC
GACAGGACTATAAAGATACCAGGCGTTCCCCCCTGGAAGCTCCCTCGTGCGCTCTCCTGTTCCGACCCTG
CCGCTTACCGGATACCTGTCCGCCTTTCTCCCTTCGGGAAGCGTGGCGCTTTCTCAATGCTCACGCTGTA
GGTATCTCAGTTCGGTGTAGGTCGTTCGCTCCAAGCTGGGCTGTGTGCACGAACCCCCCGTTCAGCCCGA
CCGCTGCGCCTTATCCGGTAACTATCGTCTTGAGTCCAACCCGGTAAGACACGACTTATCGCCACTGGCA
GCAGCCACTGGTAACAGGATTAGCAGAGCGAGGTATGTAGGCGGTGCTACAGAGTTCTTGAAGTGGTGGC
CTAACTACGGCTACACTAGAAGGACAGTATTTGGTATCTGCGCTCTGCTGAAGCCAGTTACCTTCGGAAA
AAGAGTTGGTAGCTCTTGATCCGGCAAACAAACCACCGCTGGTAGCGGTGGTTTTTTTGTTTGCAAGCAG
CAGATTACGCGCAGAAAAAAAGGATCTCAAGAAGATCCTTTGATCTTTTCTACGGGGTCTGACGCTCAGT
GGAACGAAAACTCACGTTAAGGGATTTTGGTCATGAGATTATCAAAAAGGATCTTCACCTAGATCCTTTT
AAATTAAAAATGAAGTTTTAAATCAATCTAAAGTATATATGAGTAAACTTGGTCTGACAGTTACCAATGC
TTAATCAGTGAGGCACCTATCTCAGCGATCTGTCTATTTCGTTCATCCATAGTTGCCTGACTGCCCGTCG
TGTAGATAACTACGATACGGGAGGGCTTACCATCTGGCCCCAGTGCTGCAATGATACCGCGAGACCCACG
CTCACCGGCTCCAGATTTATCAGCAATAAACCAGCCAGCCGGAAGGGCCGAGCGCAGAAGTGGTCCTGCA
ACTTTATCCGCCTCCATCCAGTCTATTAATTGTTGCCGGGAAGCTAGAGTAAGTAGTTCGCCAGTTAATA
GTTTGCGCAACGTTGTTGCCATTGCTACAGGCATCGTGGTGTCACGCTCGTCGTTTGGTATGGCTTCATT
CAGCTCCGGTTCCCAACGATCAAGGCGAGTTACATGATCCCCCATGTTGTGAAAAAAAGCGGTTAGCTCC
TTCGGTCCTCCGATCGTTGTCAGAAGTAAGTTGGCCGCAGTGTTATCACTCATGGTTATGGCAGCACTGC
ATAATTCTCTTACTGTCATGCCATCCGTAAGATGCTTTTCTGTGACTGGTGAGTACTCAACCAAGTCATT
CTGAGAATAGTGTATGCGGCGACCGAGTTGCTCTTGCCCGGCGTCAATACGGGATAATACCGCGCCACAT
AGCAGAACTTTAAAAGTGCTCATCATTGGAAAACGTTCTTCGGGGCGAAAACTCTCAAGGATCTTACCGC
TGTTGAGATCCAGTTCGATGTAACCCACTCGTGCACCCAACTGATCTTCAGCATCTTTTACTTTCACCAG
CGTTTCTGGGTGAGCAAAAACAGGAAGGCAAAATGCCGCAAAAAAGGGAATAAGGGCGACACGGAAATGT
TGAATACTCATACTCTTCCTTTTTCAATATTATTGAAGCATTTATCAGGGTTATTGTCTCATGAGCGGAT
ACATATTTGAATGTATTTAGAAAAATAAACAAATAGGGGTTCCGCGCACATTTCCCCGAAAAGTGCCACC
TGGGTCCTTTTCATCACGTGCTATAAAAATAATTATAATTTAAATTTTTTAATATAAATATATAAATTAA
AAATAGAAAGTAAAAAAAGAAATTAAAGAAAAAATAGTTTTTGTTTTCCGAAGATGTAAAAGACTCTAGG
GGGATCGCCAACAAATACTACCTTTTATCTTGCTCTTCCTGCTCTCAGGTATTAATGCCGAATTGTTTCA
TCTTGTCTGTGTAGAAGACCACACACGAAAATCCTGTGATTTTACATTTTACTTATCGTTAATCGAATGT
ATATCTATTTAATCTGCTTTTCTTGTCTAATAAATATATATGTAAAGTACGCTTTTTGTTGAAATTTTTT
AAACCTTTGTTTATTTTTTTTTCTTCATTCCGTAACTCTTCTACCTTCTTTATTTACTTTCTAAAATCCA
AATACAAAACATAAAAATAAATAAACACAGAGTAAATTCCCAAATTATTCCATCATTAAAAGATACGAGG
CGCGTGTAAGTTACAGGCAAGCGATCCGTCCTAAGAAACCATTATTATCATGACATTAACCTATAAAAAT
AGGCGTATCACGAGGCCCTTTCGTC
