>Addgene plasmid #25444 | pHS12-mCherry | addgene partial sequence | sequence record 31148 | 25444 with mCherry-R
GCCTCGCCCTCGCCCTCGATCTCGAACTCGTGGCCGTCCACGGAGCCCTCCATGTGCACCTTGAAGCGCA
TGAACTCCTTGATGATGGCCATGTTATCCTCCTCGCCCTTGCTCACCATGGTGGCGACTAGTGGTCTAGA
GCTACACAAAGTTCTTGTGGCTGGCTTGAAAAATCTTATAGATTGACGTAGTGAAAGCATTGTGCTTGTT
ATCTATTTGTATGGAATTCCTTGATTGTATGCTTGGTATAGCTTGAAATATTGTGCAGAAAAAGAAACAA
GGAAGAAAGGGAACGAGAACAATGACGAGGAAACAAAAGATTAATAATTGCAGGTCTATTTATACTTGAT
AGCAAGACAGCAAACTTTTTTTTATTTCAAATTCAAGTAACTGGAAGGAAGGCCGTATACCGTTGCTCAT
TAGAGAGTAGTGTGCGTGAATGAAGGAAGGAAAAAGTTTCGTGTGCTTCGAGATACCCCTCATCAGCTCT
GGAACAACGACATCTGTTGGTGCTGTCTTTGTCGTTAATTTTTTCCTTTAGTGTCTTCCATCATTTTTTT
GTCATTGCGGATATGGTGAGACAACAACGGGGGAGAGAGAAAAGAAAAAAAAAGAAAAGAAGTTGCATGC
GCCTATTATTACTTCAATAGATGGCAAATGGAAAAAGGGTAGTGAAACTTCGATATGATGATGGCTATCA
AGTCTAGGGCTACAGTATTAGTTCGTTATGTACCACCATCAATGAGGCAGTGTAATTGGTGTAGTCTTGT
TTAGCCCATTATGTCTTGTCTGGTATCTGTTCTATTGTATATCTCCCCTCCGCCACCTACATGTTAGGGA
GACCAACGAA
